>Addgene plasmid #28998 | pEMS1046 | addgene partial sequence | sequence record 41353 | CRE-R 5'-gcaaacggacagaagcattt-3'
ATGTCCATCAGGTTCTTGCGAACCTCATCACTCGTTGCATCGACCGGTAATGCAGGCAAATTTTGGTGTA
CGGTCAGTAAATTGGACATGAAGTTCCTATACTTTCTAGAGAATAGGAACTTCAGATCTGAGTCCGGTAG
CGCCACGTGACGCGTTGAGGAAGAAGGAAGAACAGCAAGAGAGGGATGTTGAAAGACAGAGATGGAGACA
CGAAAATGGCCTTCCTACGGAGCGAAATCCCTCTTTTTCCCCATTCCTGTCACTCAGTCTTCGATCTCTC
CCTCTACATAGGCATGCAGAGTGTGGGCAATCTCTGCCGACCGCTGGTCTCCCAAGGAAAGAAGGAAAAC
ACTACCGCAGTCTCAGAGGCAGACGGGCTCCGCGCTGCCGGAACCCAAGCGCAGAGTGGGAAAACTAGAT
TGCTGGGAAATCTTCCGAGGGAAGAGGCGGCCAGGTCCGGGTTTCCGGGGAGAGCCGCGCACGCAGCGGC
GAAGGGTCCCCGAAGTTCATTACCCCGTGACTTTGTGCCTGTCGCTGCGGGCTGGGTCCCCTGTAATATC
TCCAGAAGCGCTCTGACAGGCAGCCGCGGGGAGGGGAATAGGGCGTCCCTGGCCCACTTAGCTTTTCCCC
CAACTCCTGGCGGGGTCTGACGTCAGCCATGTGCGGGGAGGGGATGGGAAGAGGGAGGGGGTTAAATGCT
AATGATATTAATGAACCTCCAAGCGGCTCCCAAAGAAAATGCAGGCGCTGTCGGAGCTTACGAGTTAGAA
AGTGTGAATATGGGAGTGTGGCTCTGTGCGTGCGTGATGG
