>Addgene plasmid #28998 | pEMS1046 | addgene partial sequence | sequence record 43750 | oEMS2493 5'-GCGATGATCCCCGATCTCTAAG-3'
CTCTCTCGGCAGCTTGAACTTGTCGAACAAGAGCTTGCCAGTCCCTCCTCAGGGCGTGGACCCGGCCAGA
GGTCAGAGGTTACACCTCCCGCCCTCCGCTCGACGTTCGCGGGGAGGGGAGCTGTGGCCGGCGCTCTGCA
ATTCCGCCAGCCCACCCCCCGGTCCCTCTTTCTCCAGACTCGGTGTCATCCCGGGCTTTCAATCAGAGTT
CGCCTGTGCGTGCAAGTGAATGCTGGAGTCCCCCGAGCCCTGGGAGGGCGCAGCAGGTCCTCCGCCTGGG
CGTCCCAGGGGGAGCGGGCTGTGCGATCAAGCATGGTGTCAAGAAGATGCCTACGGAATACACACACACC
CCATTCAGCCCTGGCGAAAGGCACAACACTGCGCGCACACACCCGCAGCATATGCATCCTGTGTTCTGTG
CGCCCGGCTGTAATTATCGGCGCGCTTTGCATAAATCACAATACAGTTCTGAAATCATCGTGATGACTTT
CTGGCATGACTGGTTCAGTGGTAACGGCGGCAACAAGCTCCAGGGTAGGCGGGAGGGGCTGAGGCCCCGT
CGCCCACCAGGTCCCAAATAAGCCTGGAGCCTTAGTGCGGGCTGCCTTCTACTCAGGCAAAGCTGCTGCA
GGCCACGGGGGACCTCGGATTTAAGGCGTAGACGCGTGGCCGGCCTAGGAGCTCGAATTCGAACCCCTTC
GAGCTTGGCTGGACGTAAACTCCTCTTCAGACCTAATAACTTCGTATAGCATACATTATACGAAGTTATA
TTA
