[The description below was written by a language model from this plasmid's Addgene catalogue record.]
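Description:
pEMS1046 is a plasmid from the Pleiades Promoter Project, a collection built to provide compact human regulatory sequences ("MiniPromoters") for driving region- or cell type-selective expression in the brain. It is based on the large pEMS1040 backbone (about 17.6 kb without insert) and is maintained in E. coli as a high-copy plasmid under ampicillin selection. The record does not list the origin of replication or the other elements that make up this sizeable backbone, and no feature table is available to detail them.

The insert is Ple138, a roughly 2 kb MiniPromoter designed from regulatory sequence of the human NR2E1 gene (also known as TLX or TLL), which encodes an orphan nuclear receptor. It was cloned into an MluI site on the backbone, placing it upstream of a backbone-encoded Cre-EGFP-NLS reporter. This fusion combines Cre recombinase with EGFP and a nuclear localization signal, so promoter activity could in principle be read out directly as nuclear green fluorescence or indirectly through Cre-mediated recombination of loxP-flanked targets.

Several caveats apply. The depositor states that reporter expression under this MiniPromoter has not been tested, so its activity and specificity are unverified. The insert was not sequence-confirmed: the supplied sequence reflects the initial cloning design, so the insert ends may differ and internal SNPs may be present. Repository sequencing also found a three-nucleotide mismatch relative to the depositor's sequence, which is not known to affect function.
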