Addgene plasmid #28998: pEMS1046
Purpose: Expression of the reporter gene under the control of the MiniPromoter in this plasmid has not been tested
Depositing lab: Elizabeth Simpson. Depositing organization: University of British Columbia. Publication: A regulatory toolbox of MiniPromoters to drive selective expression in the brain. Portales-Casamar E, Swanson DJ, Liu L, de Leeuw CN, Banks KG, Ho Sui SJ, Fulton DL, Ali J, Amirabbasi M, Arenillas DJ, Babyak N, Black SF, Bonaguro RJ, Brauer E, Candido TR, Castellarin M, Chen J, Chen Y, Cheng JC, Chopra V, Docking TR, Dreolini L, D'Souza CA, Flynn EK, Glenn R, Hatakka K, Hearty TG, Imanian B, Jiang S, Khorasan-zadeh S, Komljenovic I, Laprise S, Liao NY, Lim JS, Lithwick S, Liu F, Liu J, Lu M, McConechy M, McLeod AJ, Milisavljevic M, Mis J, O'Connor K, Palma B, Palmquist DL, Schmouth JF, Swanson MI, Tam B, Ticoll A, Turner JL, Varhol R, Vermeulen J, Watkins RF, Wilson G, Wong BK, Wong SH, Wong TY, Yang GS, Ypsilanti AR, Jones SJ, Holt RA, Goldowitz D, Wasserman WW, Simpson EM. Proc Natl Acad Sci U S A. 2010 Sep 21. 107(38):16589-94. 10.1073/pnas.1009158107 PubMed 20807748.
Backbone
  Vector backbone: pEMS1040
  Backbone size w/o insert (bp): 17590
  Vector type: Pleiades Promoter Project [sic, Pleaides Plieades]
Growth in bacteria
  Bacterial resistance: Ampicillin, 100 μg/mL
  Growth temperature: 37°C
  Growth strain: DH5alpha
  Growth instructions: DH10B
  Copy number: High Copy
Gene/Insert
  Gene/Insert name: Ple138 (alt names: NR2E1; Orphan nuclear receptor NR2E1)
  Species: H. sapiens (human)
  Insert size (bp): 1996
  Entrez Gene: NR2E1 (a.k.a. TLL, TLX, XTLL)
  Tag / fusion protein: Cre-EGFP-NLS (C terminal on backbone)
  Cloning method: Restriction Enzyme; 5′ cloning site MluI (unknown if destroyed); 3′ cloning site MluI (unknown if destroyed)
  Sequencing primers: 5′ Unknown
Terms and licenses: Academic/Nonprofit Terms; Industry Terms: Not Available to Industry
Depositor comments: Insert was not sequence confirmed, ends may be different and may contain some internal SNPs (sequence is based on initial cloning design, and not necessarirly final cloning design) Please note that Addgene's sequencing results with the oEMS2493 primer differ from the full sequence information provided by the depositing laboratory by a 3 nucleotide mismatch at bp# 179-182. This difference is not known to affect the function of the plasmid
How to cite: pEMS1046 was a gift from Elizabeth Simpson (Addgene plasmid # 28998 ; http://n2t.net/addgene:28998 ; RRID:Addgene_28998)
